Addgene plasmid #187130: pDONR221-HUWE1_H3962D
Purpose: Entry clone
Depositing lab: Eric Fischer. Depositing organization: Dana-Farber Cancer Institute. Publication: Solenoid architecture of HUWE1 contributes to ligase activity and substrate recognition. Hunkeler M, Jin CY, Ma MW, Monda JK, Overwijn D, Bennett EJ, Fischer ES. Mol Cell. 2021 Sep 2;81(17):3468-3480.e7. doi: 10.1016/j.molcel.2021.06.032. Epub 2021 Jul 26. PubMed 34314700.
Backbone
  Vector backbone: pDONR221
  Vector type: Entry clone
Growth in bacteria
  Bacterial resistance: Kanamycin, 50 μg/mL
  Growth temperature: 37°C
  Growth strain: DH5alpha
  Copy number: High Copy
Gene/Insert
  Gene/Insert name: HUWE1
  Species: H. sapiens (human)
  Insert size (bp): 13122
  Mutation: H3962D
  Entrez Gene: HUWE1 (a.k.a. ARF-BP1, HECTH9, HSPC272, Ib772, LASU1, MRXST, MULE, URE-B1, UREB1)
  Cloning method: Gibson Cloning
Terms and licenses: Academic/Nonprofit Terms; Industry Terms: Not Available to Industry
How to cite: pDONR221-HUWE1_H3962D was a gift from Eric Fischer (Addgene plasmid # 187130 ; http://n2t.net/addgene:187130 ; RRID:Addgene_187130)
