[The description below was written by a language model from this plasmid's Addgene catalogue record and pLannotate feature annotations shown in this document.]
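Description:
pDONR221-HUWE1_H3962D is a Gateway entry clone built on the pDONR221 backbone that carries the full-length human HUWE1 coding sequence with an H3962D point mutation. The plasmid totals 15,392 nt. It is maintained in E. coli at high copy through a ColE1/pUC-type origin and selected with kanamycin via an aminoglycoside phosphotransferase (KanR) gene. The automated annotation also reports a short fragment matching the RSF origin at the start of the record, which most likely reflects partial sequence similarity rather than a second functional replicon.

The 13,122 bp HUWE1 open reading frame, inserted by Gibson assembly, makes up most of the construct and sits between attL1 and attL2 recombination sites. These sites allow the insert to be moved directionally into any attR-containing destination vector by an LR Clonase reaction, so the same clone can feed different expression systems. As is usual for an entry clone, no promoter driving the insert is annotated, and no tags or reporters appear in the feature table. Expression therefore depends on the destination vector chosen. The rrnB T1 and T2 terminators lie upstream of attL1 and shield the insert from read-through transcription originating in the backbone, which helps with stable propagation of a large cDNA.

HUWE1 encodes a very large E3 ubiquitin-protein ligase that ubiquitinates targets such as MCL1 and DNA polymerase beta, with roles in apoptosis regulation. The record does not state the functional consequence of the H3962D substitution. The associated work concerns HUWE1 architecture, ligase activity and substrate recognition, so the clone is probably a source for mutant expression constructs used in such structure–function studies.
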