Features (pLannotate 1.2.2; 8 found; start..end, strand, type, name):
      1..46      +  rep_origin     RSF ori (fragment): Plasmids containing the RSF 1030 origin of replication can be propagated in E. coli cells that contain additional plasmids with compatible origins.
    106..149     -  terminator     rrnB T1 terminator: Escherichia coli rrnB; transcription terminator T1 from the E. coli rrnB gene
    281..308     +  terminator     rrnB T2 terminator: transcription terminator T2 from the E. coli rrnB gene
    358..457     +  protein_bind   attL1: mutant version of attL; recombination site for the Gateway® LR reaction LR Clonase™
    484..13605   +  CDS            HUWE1: HUWE1_HUMAN - Also known as KIAA0312, KIAA1578, UREB1. Experimental evidence at protein level: Swiss-Prot protein existence level 1. E3 ubiquitin-protein ligase which mediates ubiquitination and subsequent proteasomal degradation of target proteins (PubMed:15989957, PubMed:19713937, PubMed:15567145, PubMed:15767685, PubMed:18488021, PubMed:17567951, PubMed:19037095, PubMed:20534529). Regulates apoptosis by catalyzing the polyubiquitination and degradation of MCL1 (PubMed:15989957). Mediates monoubiquitination of DNA polymerase beta (POLB) at 'Lys-41', 'Lys-61' and 'Lys-81', thereby playing a r
  13621..13720   -  protein_bind   attL2: mutant version of attL; recombination site for the Gateway® LR reaction LR Clonase™
  13843..14652   +  CDS            KanR: aminoglycoside phosphotransferase; aph(3')-Ia; confers resistance to kanamycin in bacteria or G418 (Geneticin®) in eukaryotes
  14742..15330   +  rep_origin     ori: high-copy-number ColE1/pMB1/pBR322/pUC origin of replication
>Addgene plasmid #187130 | pDONR221-HUWE1_H3962D | addgene full sequence | sequence record 369243 | Addgene NGS Result
CTTTCCTGCGTTATCCCCTGATTCTGTGGATAACCGTATTACCGCTAGCATGGATCTCGGGGACGTCTAA
CTACTAAGCGAGAGTAGGGAACTGCCAGGCATCAAATAAAACGAAAGGCTCAGTCGGAAGACTGGGCCTT
TCGTTTTATCTGTTGTTTGTCGGTGAACGCTCTCCTGAGTAGGACAAATCCGCCGGGAGCGGATTTGAAC
GTTGTGAAGCAACGGCCCGGAGGGTGGCGGGCAGGACGCCCGCCATAAACTGCCAGGCATCAAACTAAGC
AGAAGGCCATCCTGACGGATGGCCTTTTTGCGTTTCTACAAACTCTTCCTGTTAGTTAGTTACTTAAGCT
CGGGCCCCAAATAATGATTTTATTTTGACTGATAGTGACCTGTTCGTTGCAACAAATTGATAAGCAATGC
TTTTTTATAATGCCAACTTTGTACAAAAAAGCAGGCTTTAAAGGAACCAATTCAGTCGACACCATGAAAG
TAGACAGGACTAAACTGAAGAAGACACCTACTGAGGCTCCTGCAGACTGCAGAGCCTTAATAGACAAACT
CAAAGTTTGTAATGATGAGCAACTTCTCTTGGAACTGCAGCAGATCAAAACATGGAACATTGGAAAGTGC
GAGTTATATCACTGGGTGGACCTGTTGGACCGCTTCGATGGAATACTGGCAGATGCTGGACAGACAGTGG
AGAATATGTCATGGATGCTCGTATGTGATAGGCCAGAAAGAGAGCAACTGAAAATGCTTCTCTTGGCTGT
GTTGAACTTCACAGCCTTGCTCATTGAGTACAGCTTTTCCCGGCATCTGTACAGTTCCATAGAGCATTTG
ACAACTTTATTGGCTTCCTCTGATATGCAAGTGGTGCTGGCAGTCCTCAATCTCCTATATGTATTTAGCA
AAAGATCAAACTACATCACTCGTCTGGGATCTGACAAGAGGACCCCGCTGCTAACTCGGCTACAACATTT
GGCAGAGAGCTGGGGTGGAAAGGAGAATGGCTTTGGACTTGCAGAATGTTGCAGAGACTTGCATATGATG
AAATATCCACCCAGTGCAACTACACTACACTTTGAATTCTATGCAGATCCTGGGGCCGAGGTCAAAATTG
AGAAAAGGACAACTAGTAACACACTACATTATATTCACATAGAGCAACTTGACAAGATTTCAGAAAGCCC
TTCTGAAATCATGGAATCTCTTACCAAAATGTACAGCATTCCTAAGGATAAGCAGATGCTGTTATTTACA
CACATACGACTGGCCCATGGCTTTTCTAATCACAGGAAGCGATTGCAGGCAGTTCAGGCCAGACTGCATG
CAATATCTATATTAGTGTATTCCAATGCCTTGCAGGAATCAGCAAACAGTATCTTGTATAATGGCTTGAT
AGAGGAGTTAGTGGACGTGCTGCAAATAACGGATAAGCAGCTTATGGAGATTAAAGCAGCTTCTTTACGA
ACATTAACATCAATTGTCCACTTGGAGAGAACTCCCAAACTCAGCAGTATTATTGACTGTACTGGAACTG
CCTCCTACCATGGATTTTTGCCAGTGCTTGTAAGGAACTGTATCCAGGCCATGATTGATCCTTCCATGGA
TCCATACCCTCACCAGTTTGCCACTGCTCTCTTCTCTTTTTTATACCATCTGGCCAGCTACGATGCTGGT
GGTGAAGCCTTGGTCTCCTGTGGAATGATGGAAGCCTTATTGAAGGTCATAAAGTTTCTTGGCGATGAAC
AGGACCAGATAACATTTGTCACCAGAGCCGTCAGAGTGGTTGACCTTATCACCAACCTGGATATGGCAGC
TTTTCAATCCCATAGTGGACTTTCTATCTTCATTTATAGACTTGAGCATGAAGTAGATCTGTGCCGAAAA
GAATGTCCGTTTGTGATCAAGCCAAAGATCCAGAGACCCAATACTACACAAGAAGGAGAGGAAATGGAAA
CTGATATGGATGGAGTCCAGTGTATTCCACAACGAGCAGCACTTCTGAAATCCATGTTGAATTTCCTCAA
GAAGGCCATCCAAGACCCTGCTTTCTCAGATGGCATACGACATGTGATGGATGGTTCTCTGCCTACCTCC
CTGAAACACATCATCAGCAATGCAGAATACTATGGCCCATCACTCTTCCTCCTAGCTACTGAAGTGGTGA
CTGTGTTTGTATTTCAAGAACCATCACTGCTCTCCTCACTCCAGGACAATGGATTGACAGATGTCATGCT
GCATGCACTGCTTATCAAAGATGTTCCTGCTACCCGTGAAGTCCTTGGCTCCCTCCCAAATGTATTCAGT
GCACTCTGTTTGAATGCCCGAGGTCTTCAGTCTTTTGTTCAGTGTCAGCCTTTTGAACGCCTCTTCAAAG
TTCTTCTGTCTCCAGATTACCTCCCAGCCATGCGGAGGAGGAGAAGTTCTGATCCCCTTGGGGATACTGC
ATCCAACCTGGGGAGTGCTGTCGATGAGCTCATGAGACATCAGCCCACCCTTAAAACAGATGCAACGACT
GCCATCATCAAGTTACTTGAAGAAATCTGTAATCTTGGAAGGGACCCCAAATACATCTGTCAGAAGCCAT
CGATCCAGAAGGCAGATGGCACTGCCACTGCTCCTCCCCCAAGGTCTAATCATGCCGCAGAAGAAGCCTC
TAGTGAGGATGAGGAGGAAGAGGAAGTACAGGCCATGCAGAGCTTTAATTCTACCCAGCAAAATGAAACT
GAGCCTAATCAGCAGGTTGTTGGTACAGAGGAACGTATTCCTATTCCCCTCATGGATTACATCCTTAATG
TGATGAAATTTGTGGAATCTATTCTGAGCAACAATACAACAGATGACCACTGCCAGGAATTTGTGAATCA
GAAAGGACTGTTGCCTTTGGTTACCATTTTGGGTCTTCCCAATCTGCCCATTGACTTTCCCACATCTGCT
GCCTGTCAGGCTGTTGCAGGTGTCTGCAAATCCATATTGACACTGTCACATGAACCCAAAGTCCTTCAAG
AGGGTCTCCTTCAGTTGGACTCCATCCTCTCCTCCCTGGAGCCCTTACACCGCCCCATTGAATCCCCTGG
GGGCTCAGTGTTGTTGCGAGAACTGGCTTGCGCAGGCAATGTTGCTGATGCTACCCTCTCAGCCCAGGCC
ACACCTCTGCTGCATGCACTCACTGCTGCCCATGCCTACATCATGATGTTTGTTCATACTTGCAGAGTTG
GACAGAGTGAAATTCGTTCCATCTCCGTAAACCAGTGGGGCTCTCAATTGGGTCTGAGTGTTTTGAGCAA
GCTGAGCCAGTTATACTGTTCCCTGGTGTGGGAAAGCACTGTCCTCCTCTCTCTGTGTACCCCAAACAGC
CTACCATCTGGGTGTGAATTTGGCCAGGCAGATATGCAGAAACTGGTTCCAAAGGATGAGAAGGCAGGTA
CGACCCAGGGCGGAAAAAGATCAGATGGGGAACAGGATGGAGCAGCTGGAAGTATGGATGCTTCTACCCA
GGGCTTATTAGAAGGCATTGGGCTAGATGGTGACACATTGGCTCCCATGGAGACAGATGAACCTACTGCT
TCAGACTCTAAGGGCAAATCTAAAATCACACCAGCAATGGCTGCCAGAATTAAGCAAATCAAGCCTTTGT
TATCAGCTTCCTCCAGATTAGGCCGAGCACTTGCTGAGCTATTTGGACTTCTTGTTAAACTTTGTGTGGG
ATCTCCTGTCCGCCAGAGAAGGAGCCATCATGCTGCCAGCACCACTACAGCACCGACACCTGCCGCGCGA
TCAACAGCCTCAGCTCTCACTAAGCTCTTGACTAAGGGGTTATCTTGGCAGCCCCCACCATATACACCTA
CTCCCCGATTCAGGCTGACATTCTTCATCTGTTCAGTTGGTTTCACATCCCCAATGCTGTTTGATGAGAG
GAAGTATCCCTACCACCTCATGCTGCAAAAATTTCTCTGCTCCGGAGGCCACAATGCTCTTTTTGAAACT
TTCAACTGGGCTCTGTCCATGGGAGGTAAAGTTCCTGTTTCTGAGGGATTGGAACACTCAGACTTGCCTG
ATGGCACAGGAGAATTCCTAGATGCCTGGCTTATGCTGGTGGAGAAGATGGTGAATCCCACCACGGTGCT
TGAATCTCCACATTCGCTGCCTGCCAAATTGCCTGGAGGTGTCCAGAACTTTCCCCAGTTCAGTGCACTG
CGCTTCCTTGTGGTAACTCAGAAAGCAGCCTTTACTTGCATCAAAAACTTATGGAACCGGAAACCCCTGA
AGGTATATGGTGGACGAATGGCTGAATCGATGCTGGCCATTCTATGCCACATCCTCCGAGGAGAACCTGT
GATTCGAGAGAGACTAAGCAAGGAGAAGGAGGGGTCTCGAGGAGAAGAGGATACAGGGCAAGAGGAAGGT
GGCTCCCGCCGGGAACCTCAAGTCAACCAGCAACAACTGCAACAGCTCATGGACATGGGCTTCACAAGGG
AACATGCAATGGAGGCACTGTTGAACACCAGCACCATGGAGCAGGCCACAGAGTACCTTTTAACCCACCC
TCCTCCAATCATGGGAGGAGTTGTTCGGGATCTCAGCATGTCTGAAGAGGACCAGATGATGAGAGCAATT
GCTATGTCTCTGGGACAGGATATTCCAATGGATCAAAGGGCAGAGTCACCTGAGGAAGTTGCTTGCCGGA
AGGAGGAAGAGGAACGGAAAGCTCGGGAAAAGCAGGAGGAGGAAGAGGCTAAATGTCTAGAGAAGTTCCA
GGATGCTGACCCGTTGGAACAAGATGAGCTCCACACTTTCACAGATACTATGTTGCCAGGCTGCTTCCAC
CTTCTTGATGAGCTGCCAGACACAGTATACCGTGTGTGTGACCTGATCATGACAGCAATCAAACGTAATG
GAGCAGATTATCGTGACATGATTCTGAAGCAAGTAGTCAATCAGGTGTGGGAAGCTGCTGATGTATTGAT
CAAAGCTGCTCTTCCCCTGACAACAAGTGACACAAAAACCGTGTCAGAGTGGATAAGTCAGATGGCCACA
CTGCCCCAGGCCTCCAATTTGGCTACTAGAATCTTGCTTTTAACGCTACTTTTTGAGGAGTTGAAGCTAC
CTTGTGCTTGGGTGGTTGAATCAAGTGGCATCCTTAATGTCCTAATCAAACTCTTGGAAGTGGTTCAGCC
CTGCCTCCAGGCAGCCAAGGAGCAGAAGGAAGTCCAGACCCCAAAGTGGATCACACCAGTGTTGCTCCTG
ATTGATTTCTATGAAAAGACAGCCATCTCCTCAAAAAGGAGAGCCCAGATGACTAAGTACCTGCAATCCA
ACAGCAACAACTGGCGCTGGTTTGATGATCGCTCTGGGCGTTGGTGTAGTTACAGTGCAAGCAACAATAG
CACTATTGATTCTGCCTGGAAATCTGGAGAGACAAGCGTGCGATTCACTGCAGGCCGAAGAAGATACACG
GTCCAATTCACTACAATGGTGCAGGTTAATGAGGAAACAGGGAACCGACGCCCTGTGATGCTGACTCTCC
TCAGGGTACCTCGGCTGAATAAAAATTCAAAAAACAGCAATGGACAGGAACTAGAGAAGACGCTGGAAGA
AAGCAAAGAAATGGATATCAAACGTAAAGAAAATAAAGGCAATGATACCCCTTTGGCCCTAGAGAGTACA
AACACTGAAAAGGAGACAAGCCTGGAGGAAACAAAAATCGGGGAGATCCTGATCCAGGGCTTGACAGAAG
ATATGGTGACTGTTTTAATCCGGGCCTGCGTGAGCATGCTGGGAGTCCCTGTGGACCCAGATACTTTGCA
TGCCACCCTTCGTCTCTGTCTGAGGCTCACCCGGGACCACAAATATGCCATGATGTTTGCAGAACTGAAG
AGTACCCGCATGATCTTGAATTTGACCCAGAGCTCAGGCTTCAATGGGTTTACTCCCCTGGTCACCCTTC
TCTTAAGACACATCATTGAGGACCCCTGTACCCTTCGTCATACCATGGAAAAGGTTGTTCGCTCAGCAGC
TACAAGTGGAGCTGGTAGCACTACCTCTGGTGTTGTGTCTGGCAGCCTCGGCTCTCGGGAGATCAACTAC
ATCCTTCGTGTCCTTGGGCCAGCCGCATGCCGCAATCCAGACATATTCACAGAAGTGGCCAACTGCTGTA
TCCGCATCGCCCTTCCTGCCCCTCGAGGCTCAGGAACTGCTTCAGATGATGAATTTGAGAATCTTAGAAT
TAAAGGCCCTAATGCTGTACAGCTGGTGAAGACCACCCCTTTGAAGCCCTCACCTCTGCCTGTCATCCCT
GATACTATCAAGGAAGTGATCTATGATATGCTGAATGCTCTGGCTGCATACCATGCTCCAGAGGAAGCCG
ATAAATCTGATCCTAAACCTGGGGTTATGACCCAAGAGGTTGGCCAGCTCCTGCAAGACATGGGTGATGA
TGTATACCAGCAGTACCGGTCACTTACGCGTCAGAGCAGTGACTTTGATACGCAGTCAGGTTTTTCCATT
AATAGTCAGGTCTTTGCTGCAGATGGTGCCTCCACTGAGACTTCCGCATCTGGGACCTCCCAAGGAGAGG
CTTCAACTCCAGAGGAGTCTCGAGATGGGAAGAAAGATAAAGAAGGGGACCGGGCCTCTGAGGAAGGCAA
ACAGAAAGGCAAGGGCAGCAAACCTTTAATGCCTACCTCCACTATCCTTCGTCTTCTGGCAGAGTTGGTG
AGGTCCTATGTTGGTATTGCTACCCTGATTGCCAACTACAGCTACACTGTGGGCCAGTCTGAACTGATCA
AAGAGGACTGCAGTGTGCTAGCTTTTGTTCTGGACCACCTGCTCCCACATACCCAGAATGCAGAAGACAA
GGACACCCCTGCCTTGGCCCGCCTGTTCCTCGCAAGCCTGGCTGCTGCAGGGAGTGGCACAGATGCCCAG
GTGGCCCTAGTGAATGAAGTAAAAGCAGCCCTTGGACGGGCACTGGCTATGGCTGAGAGTACAGAGAAAC
ATGCCAGGCTTCAGGCAGTGATGTGTATCATCAGTACTATCATGGAGTCCTGCCCCTCCACCTCCAGCTT
CTACAGCAGTGCCACAGCGAAGACCCAGCACAATGGCATGAACAACATCATTCGGCTTTTCCTGAAGAAG
GGACTGGTTAATGACCTGGCCAGAGTACCTCACAGCTTAGACCTGTCCAGTCCCAACATGGCCAACACAG
TCAATGCTGCTCTGAAGCCTTTGGAAACACTTTCCCGGATTGTGAACCAGCCCAGTAGCCTTTTTGGCAG
CAAGAGTGCTTCTAGCAAGAACAAGTCTGAGCAGGATGCCCAAGGAGCCTCTCAAGATTCCAGTAGCAAC
CAGCAGGACCCAGGCGAGCCTGGGGAAGCAGAAGTGCAGGAGGAGGATCATGATGTCACTCAGACAGAGG
TGGCAGATGGGGATATCATGGATGGGGAGGCTGAAACCGACTCAGTGGTGATTGCTGGGCAGCCTGAGGT
GCTCAGTTCACAAGAGATGCAGGTTGAGAATGAGCTGGAGGACCTGATAGATGAGTTGCTTGAGAGGGAT
GGCGGATCTGGGAACAGTACAATTATAGTGAGCAGAAGTGGAGAGGATGAATCACAAGAGGACGTGCTGA
TGGATGAAGCTCCTTCCAACCTCAGCCAAGCTTCCACCTTGCAGGCCAACCGAGAAGATTCCATGAATAT
CCTGGACCCTGAGGATGAGGAGGAGCACACTCAGGAAGAGGACAGCAGTGGCAGTAACGAGGATGAGGAT
GATAGTCAGGATGAAGAGGAGGAGGAGGAGGAAGATGAGGAAGATGATCAGGAGGATGATGAAGGTGAAG
AGGGAGATGAAGACGATGACGACGATGGCTCTGAGATGGAATTGGATGAGGATTATCCTGATATGAACGC
TTCTCCCTTGGTCCGATTTGAGCGCTTTGACCGGGAGGATGATCTCATCATTGAGTTTGACAACATGTTC
TCCAGTGCTACAGACATCCCCCCATCCCCAGGAAATATCCCTACCACCCATCCACTGATGGTGCGCCATG
CAGACCACAGTTCTCTGACACTGGGCAGTGGCTCTTCAACAACTCGTCTCACCCAGGGCATCGGGCGCAG
TCAGAGGACCCTAAGGCAGCTGACGGCCAATACTGGCCACACCATTCATGTTCACTACCCTGGGAATCGC
CAGCCCAACCCTCCTCTTATACTGCAGAGGTTGCTTGGTCCCTCAGCTGCTGCTGACATCCTTCAGCTGA
GCAGCAGCCTTCCCCTACAAAGCCGGGGTCGGGCCCGCCTCCTGGTAGGCAACGATGACGTCCACATCAT
CGCCCGTTCTGATGATGAGCTGCTGGATGACTTTTTCCATGATCAGAGCACAGCTACCAGCCAAGCAGGA
ACCCTGTCCAGCATCCCCACAGCCCTGACCCGCTGGACAGAAGAATGCAAAGTTCTCGATGCTGAGAGCA
TGCATGACTGTGTTTCAGTGGTTAAAGTGTCCATTGTCAATCACCTGGAATTCCTGAGGGATGAGGAGCT
GGAAGAAAGGCGAGAGAAGCGCAGGAAACAACTGGCTGAGGAAGAAACAAAGATAACTGATAAAGGCAAA
GAAGATAAGGAGAACAGGGATCAGAGTGCACAGTGTACTGCATCTAAGTCAAATGACTCCACTGAACAGA
ATCTCTCAGATGGGACGCCTATGCCTGACAGCTACCCAACAACCCCATCTTCAACTGATGCAGCTACATC
TGAGTCCAAGGAGACCCTTGGCACTCTGCAATCCTCACAACAGCAACCAACACTCCCAACCCCACCAGCT
TTGGGAGAGGTTCCTCAGGAGCTGCAGTCTCCAGCTGGAGAAGGGGGCAGCTCTACACAGCTATTGATGC
CTGTAGAGCCAGAGGAATTGGGTCCCACAAGGCCAAGTGGGGAAGCAGAAACAACTCAGATGGAGTTATC
CCCAGCTCCCACTATAACCTCACTTTCCCCAGAGAGAGCTGAGGATTCTGATGCACTGACGGCTGTCAGC
AGTCAGCTAGAAGGCTCTCCTATGGATACAAGCAGCCTGGCTTCCTGTACCTTAGAGGAGGCTGTGGGTG
ACACTTCAGCAGCTGGCAGTTCTGAGCAGCCCAGAGCAGGCAGCTCCACTCCTGGGGATGCCCCACCAGC
TGTGGCGGAAGTGCAAGGCAGGAGTGATGGGTCAGGGGAATCTGCCCAGCCACCTGAGGACAGCTCCCCA
CCTGCATCCTCTGAGAGCTCTTCCACCAGAGATTCTGCCGTGGCCATTTCTGGCGCCGATTCCCGAGGAA
TCCTAGAAGAGCCGTTGCCTTCAACAAGCAGTGAAGAAGAAGATCCCCTTGCGGGTATCAGTCTCCCTGA
AGGTGTGGACCCCTCTTTTCTGGCTGCCCTGCCTGATGACATCCGTCGGGAAGTTCTACAGAACCAGCTA
GGCATTCGTCCACCAACCCGGACTGCCCCCTCCACAAATAGCTCAGCGCCTGCAGTGGTGGGGAATCCTG
GTGTGACTGAGGTGAGTCCCGAGTTTCTTGCGGCACTGCCACCCGCGATCCAAGAGGAAGTACTGGCACA
GCAGAGAGCTGAGCAGCAGCGACGAGAACTAGCACAGAATGCCAGCTCAGACACCCCTATGGACCCTGTG
ACCTTCATCCAGACTCTGCCCTCAGACCTGCGCCGTAGTGTCCTAGAGGATATGGAGGACAGTGTGTTAG
CTGTGATGCCACCTGACATTGCAGCTGAGGCTCAAGCCCTGAGACGAGAGCAAGAAGCCCGGCAGCGACA
GCTCATGCATGAGCGTCTGTTTGGGCACAGTAGCACCTCCGCACTCTCTGCTATTCTCCGAAGCCCGGCT
TTCACCAGTCGCTTAAGTGGCAACCGTGGGGTCCAGTATACTCGCCTTGCTGTGCAGAGAGGTGGCACCT
TCCAGATGGGGGGTAGCAGCAGCCATAACAGGCCTTCTGGCAGTAATGTAGATACTCTCCTCCGCCTCCG
AGGACGGCTCCTTCTGGACCACGAAGCCCTTTCTTGTCTCTTGGTCCTACTTTTTGTGGATGAGCCAAAG
CTCAATACTAGCCGTCTACACCGAGTACTGAGAAATCTCTGCTACCATGCCCAGACCCGCCACTGGGTCA
TCCGCAGTCTGCTCTCCATCTTGCAGCGCAGCAGTGAGAGTGAGCTATGCATTGAAACACCCAAACTCAC
TACAAGTGAGGAAAAGGGCAAAAAGTCGAGCAAGAGCTGTGGGTCAAGTAGCCATGAGAACCGTCCCCTG
GACCTGCTACACAAGATGGAGTCAAAGAGCTCCAACCAGCTTTCCTGGCTCTCAGTATCCATGGATGCAG
CCCTAGGCTGCAGGACTAATATATTTCAGATCCAGCGTTCAGGGGGGCGTAAACATACCGAGAAGCATGC
AAGCGGTGGCTCCACCGTCCACATCCATCCCCAAGCTGCTCCTGTTGTCTGCAGACACGTTTTGGATACA
CTCATTCAATTGGCCAAGGTATTTCCCAGCCACTTCACACAGCAGCGGACCAAAGAAACAAACTGTGAGA
GTGATCGGGAAAGGGGCAATAAGGCCTGTAGCCCATGCTCCTCACAGTCCTCCAGCAGTGGCATTTGCAC
AGACTTCTGGGACTTATTGGTAAAACTGGACAACATGAATGTCAGCCGGAAAGGCAAGAACTCCGTGAAG
TCAGTGCCAGTGAGCGCTGGCGGTGAGGGGGAAACCTCTCCATACAGCCTCGAGGCCTCTCCACTGGGGC
AGCTCATGAACATGTTGTCACACCCAGTCATCCGCCGGAGCTCTCTCTTAACTGAGAAACTCCTCAGACT
CCTTTCTCTCATCTCAATTGCTCTCCCAGAAAACAAGGTGTCAGAAGCACAGGCTAATTCTGGCAGCGGT
GCTTCCTCCACCACCACTGCCACCTCAACCACATCTACCACCACCACCACTGCCGCCTCCACCACGCCCA
CACCCCCTACTGCACCCACCCCTGTCACTTCTGCTCCAGCCCTGGTTGCTGCCACGGCTATTTCCACCAT
TGTCGTAGCTGCTTCGACCACAGTGACTACCCCCACGACTGCTACCACTACTGTTTCAATTTCTCCCACT
ACTAAGGGCAGCAAATCTCCAGCGAAGGTGAGTGATGGGGGCAGCAGCAGTACAGACTTTAAGATGGTGT
CCTCTGGCCTCACTGAAAACCAGCTACAGCTCTCTGTAGAGGTGTTGACATCCCACTCTTGTTCTGAGGA
AGGCTTAGAGGATGCAGCCAACGTACTACTGCAGCTCTCCCGGGGGGACTCTGGGACCCGGGACACTGTT
CTCAAGCTGCTACTGAATGGAGCCCGCCATCTGGGTTATACCCTTTGTAAACAAATAGGTACCCTGCTGG
CCGAGCTGCGGGAATACAACCTCGAGCAGCAGCGGCGAGCCCAATGTGAAACCCTCTCTCCTGATGGCCT
GCCTGAGGAGCAGCCACAGACCACCAAGCTGAAGGGCAAAATGCAGAGCAGGTTTGACATGGCTGAGAAT
GTGGTAATTGTGGCATCTCAGAAGCGACCTTTGGGTGGCCGGGAGCTCCAGCTGCCTTCTATGTCCATGT
TGACATCCAAGACATCTACCCAGAAGTTCTTCTTGAGGGTACTACAGGTCATCATCCAGCTCCGGGACGA
CACGCGCCGGGCTAACAAGAAAGCCAAGCAGACAGGCAGGCTAGGTTCCTCCGGTTTAGGCTCAGCTAGC
AGCATCCAGGCAGCTGTTCGGCAGCTGGAGGCTGAGGCTGATGCCATTATACAAATGGTACGTGAGGGTC
AAAGGGCGCGGAGACAGCAACAAGCAGCAACGTCGGAGTCTAGCCAGTCAGAGGCGTCTGTCCGGAGGGA
GGAATCACCCATGGATGTGGACCAGCCATCTCCCAGTGCTCAAGATACTCAATCCATTGCCTCCGATGGA
ACCCCACAGGGGGAGAAGGAAAAGGAAGAAAGACCACCTGAGTTACCCCTGCTCAGCGAGCAGCTGAGTT
TGGACGAGCTGTGGGACATGCTTGGGGAGTGTCTAAAGGAACTAGAGGAATCCCATGACCAGCATGCGGT
GCTAGTGCTACAGCCTGCTGTCGAGGCCTTCTTTCTGGTCCATGCCACAGAGCGGGAGAGCAAGCCTCCT
GTCCGAGACACCCGTGAGAGCCAGCTGGCACACATCAAGGACGAGCCTCCTCCACTCTCCCCTGCCCCCT
TAACCCCAGCCACGCCTTCCTCCCTTGACCCATTCTTCTCCCGGGAGCCCTCATCTATGCACATCTCCTC
AAGCCTGCCCCCTGACACACAGAAGTTCCTTCGCTTTGCAGAGACTGACCGCACTGTGTTAAACCAGATC
CTACGGCAGTCCACGACCCACCTTGCTGATGGGCCTTTTGCTGTCCTGGTAGACTACATTCGTGTCCTCG
ACTTTGATGTCAAGCGCAAATATTTCCGCCAAGAGCTGGAGCGTTTAGATGAGGGGCTCCGGAAAGAAGA
CATGGCTGTGCATGTCCGTCGTGACCATGTGTTTGAAGACTCCTATCGTGAGCTGCATCGCAAATCCCCC
GAAGAAATGAAGAATCGATTGTATATAGTATTTGAAGGAGAAGAAGGGCAGGATGCTGGCGGGCTCCTGC
GGGAGTGGTATATGATCATCTCTCGAGAGATGTTTAACCCTATGTATGCCTTGTTCCGTACCTCACCTGG
TGATCGAGTCACCTACACCATCAATCCATCTTCCCACTGCAACCCCAACCATCTGTCCTATTTTAAATTT
GTCGGACGCATTGTGGCCAAAGCTGTATATGACAACCGTCTTCTGGAGTGCTACTTTACTCGATCCTTTT
ACAAACACATCTTGGGCAAGTCAGTCAGATATACAGATATGGAGAGTGAAGATTACCACTTCTACCAAGG
TCTGGTTTATCTGCTGGAAAATGATGTCTCCACACTAGGCTATGACCTCACCTTCAGCACTGAGGTCCAA
GAGTTTGGAGTTTGTGAAGTTCGTGACCTCAAACCCAATGGGGCCAACATCTTGGTAACAGAGGAGAATA
AGAAGGAGTATGTACACCTGGTATGCCAGATGAGAATGACAGGAGCCATCCGCAAGCAGTTGGCGGCTTT
CTTAGAAGGCTTCTATGAGATCATTCCAAAGCGCCTCATTTCCATCTTCACTGAGCAGGAGTTAGAGCTG
CTTATATCAGGACTGCCCACCATTGACATCGATGATCTGAAATCCAACACTGAATACCACAAGTACCAGT
CCAACTCTATTCAGATCCAGTGGTTCTGGAGAGCATTGCGTTCTTTCGATCAAGCTGACCGTGCCAAGTT
CCTCCAGTTTGTCACGGGTACTTCCAAGGTACCCCTGCAAGGCTTTGCTGCCCTCGAAGGCATGAATGGC
ATTCAGAAGTTTCAGATCCATCGAGATGACAGGTCCACAGATCGCCTGCCTTCAGCTCACACATGTTTTA
ATCAGCTGGATCTGCCTGCCTATGAGAGCTTTGAGAAGCTCCGCCACATGCTACTGTTGGCTATCCAGGA
GTGCTCTGAAGGCTTTGGGCTGGCCTAATAAGCGGCCGCGACCCAGCTTTCTTGTACAAAGTTGGCATTA
TAAGAAAGCATTGCTTATCAATTTGTTGCAACGAACAGGTCACTATCAGTCAAAATAAAATCATTATTTG
CCATCCAGCTGCAGCTCTGGCCCGTGTCTCAAAATCTCTGATGTTACATTGCACAAGATAAAAATATATC
ATCATGAACAATAAAACTGTCTGCTTACATAAACAGTAATACAAGGGGTGTTATGAGCCATATTCAACGG
GAAACGTCGAGGCCGCGATTAAATTCCAACATGGATGCTGATTTATATGGGTATAAATGGGCTCGCGATA
ATGTCGGGCAATCAGGTGCGACAATCTATCGCTTGTATGGGAAGCCCGATGCGCCAGAGTTGTTTCTGAA
ACATGGCAAAGGTAGCGTTGCCAATGATGTTACAGATGAGATGGTCAGACTAAACTGGCTGACGGAATTT
ATGCCTCTTCCGACCATCAAGCATTTTATCCGTACTCCTGATGATGCATGGTTACTCACCACTGCGATCC
CCGGAAAAACAGCATTCCAGGTATTAGAAGAATATCCTGATTCAGGTGAAAATATTGTTGATGCGCTGGC
AGTGTCCCTGCGCCGGTTGCATTCGATTCCTGTTTGTAATTGTCCTTTTAACAGCGATCGCGTATTTCGT
CTCGCTCAGGCGCAATCACGAATGAATAACGGTTTGGTTGATGCGAGTGATTTTGATGACGAGCGTAATG
GCTGGCCTGTTGAACAAGTCTGGAAAGAAATGCATAAACTTTTGCCATTCTCACCGGATTCAGTCGTCAC
TCATGGTGATTTCTCACTTGATAACCTTATTTTTGACGAGGGGAAATTAATAGGTTGTATTGATGTTGGA
CGAGTCGGAATCGCAGACCGATACCAGGATCTTGCCATCCTATGGAACTGCCTCGGTGAGTTTTCTCCTT
CATTACAGAAACGGCTTTTTCAAAAATATGGTATTGATAATCCTGATATGAATAAATTGCAGTTTCATTT
GATGCTCGATGAGTTTTTCTAATCAGAATTGGTTAATTGGTTGTAACATTATTCAGATTGGGCCCCGTTC
CACTGAGCGTCAGACCCCGTAGAAAAGATCAAAGGATCTTCTTGAGATCCTTTTTTTCTGCGCGTAATCT
GCTGCTTGCAAACAAAAAAACCACCGCTACCAGCGGTGGTTTGTTTGCCGGATCAAGAGCTACCAACTCT
TTTTCCGAAGGTAACTGGCTTCAGCAGAGCGCAGATACCAAATACTGTTCTTCTAGTGTAGCCGTAGTTA
GGCCACCACTTCAAGAACTCTGTAGCACCGCCTACATACCTCGCTCTGCTAATCCTGTTACCAGTGGCTG
CTGCCAGTGGCGATAAGTCGTGTCTTACCGGGTTGGACTCAAGACGATAGTTACCGGATAAGGCGCAGCG
GTCGGGCTGAACGGGGGGTTCGTGCACACAGCCCAGCTTGGAGCGAACGACCTACACCGAACTGAGATAC
CTACAGCGTGAGCTATGAGAAAGCGCCACGCTTCCCGAAGGGAGAAAGGCGGACAGGTATCCGGTAAGCG
GCAGGGTCGGAACAGGAGAGCGCACGAGGGAGCTTCCAGGGGGAAACGCCTGGTATCTTTATAGTCCTGT
CGGGTTTCGCCACCTCTGACTTGAGCGTCGATTTTTGTGATGCTCGTCAGGGGGGCGGAGCCTATGGAAA
AACGCCAGCAACGCGGCCTTTTTACGGTTCCTGGCCTTTTGCTGGCCTTTTGCTCACATGTT
